>Addgene plasmid #24394 | pcDNA3-Barkor (FL) | addgene partial sequence | sequence record 30157 | 24394 with BGH-rev
CCGTTTAACTCAATGATGATGATGATGATGGTCGACGGCGCTATTCAGATCCTCTTCTGAGATGAGTTTT
TGTTCGGGCCCAAGCTTGGTACCGAGCTCGGATCCACTAGTCCAGTGTGGTGGAATTCTGCAGATATCCA
GCACAGTGGCGGCCGCACGGTGTCCAGTGTAAGCTTTAAACCAGGAGGTCACCGAGGCTGCTGCAGAGGA
GATCATCCCACCTGCACTGCTGCTCGCGATGGGTGGGGACGCCTGGGTGCTCTGACTCTGGGAGACTTCC
ACAGACTGGGAAGGGATATCACAAAACCGGGGACTAGGCAAGTTCTCCCAGTCTGTGCCCAGGTCGGTTT
CTTCATCGCTGACGCGCTCATCTCCGCTCTCATCTGATTCTCCAGCAACTCCGGGATCCACAAATTCCAT
GGACTCCTCAAGGTCTGCTCGTACTTCAAAGGGCCCTGACCTGCCTAGGTGTTCAGAGCTTGGACTGACC
AGGTACATTAGATTCCTGAGGGTATGCAGTGGTTGTAATTGATCTAAATTTACATGCTGAGAAAAACAAA
GGTAAAGAATATTTGCATTCAGTTTCTTCACTGCTCGAGTAAATTTCTGCTTGCTTAGATTTTCGCCACA
AAATTCACTGTTGCAGAGCTTTTTNGGGAAGATTTACATCAAGTATANGAGACAGAATGTTGACCAGCTG
ANNTGCATAGCACAGCGCAGCACTGATGGT
