[The description below was written by a language model from this plasmid's Addgene catalogue record.]
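Description:
pcDNA3-Barkor (FL) is a mammalian expression plasmid built on a pcDNA3.0/Myc/His backbone (about 5.5 kb without insert) that carries the full-length human Barkor coding sequence, also known as ATG14 or Atg14L. The roughly 1.45 kb insert was placed between XbaI and NotI sites by restriction cloning, in frame with C-terminal Myc and His tags, so the expressed protein can be detected with anti-Myc or anti-His antibodies, immunoprecipitated, or enriched on metal-affinity resin. The plasmid is maintained in E. coli as a high-copy construct under ampicillin selection.

The record does not list the promoter or other regulatory elements explicitly. However, the recommended sequencing primers (CMV and T7 upstream, BGH-reverse downstream) fit the usual pcDNA3-type layout. In that layout, a CMV immediate-early promoter drives strong constitutive expression in transfected mammalian cells, a T7 promoter lies just upstream of the cloning site, and a bovine growth hormone polyadenylation signal terminates the transcript. No mammalian selection marker is stated in the record, and no feature table is provided, so the remaining backbone elements cannot be confirmed here.

Barkor/ATG14 was described in the associated publication as an autophagy-specific factor for Beclin 1 and the class III phosphatidylinositol 3-kinase. This construct therefore suits transient overexpression of tagged, full-length Barkor in mammalian cells. Typical applications would include co-immunoprecipitation with Beclin 1 complex components, localization studies, and functional assays of autophagy. The "FL" designation suggests it also serves as the full-length reference for comparison with truncated or mutant versions.
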