Addgene plasmid #24394: pcDNA3-Barkor (FL)
Depositing lab: Qing Zhong. Depositing organization: University of California, Berkeley. Publication: Identification of Barkor as a mammalian autophagy-specific factor for Beclin 1 and class III phosphatidylinositol 3-kinase. Sun Q, Fan W, Chen K, Ding X, Chen S, Zhong Q. Proc Natl Acad Sci U S A. 2008 Dec 9. 105(49):19211-6. 10.1073/pnas.0810452105 PubMed 19050071.
Backbone
  Vector backbone: pCDNA3.0/Myc/His
  Backbone size w/o insert (bp): 5489
  Vector type: Mammalian Expression
Growth in bacteria
  Bacterial resistance: Ampicillin, 100 μg/mL
  Growth temperature: 37°C
  Growth strain: DH5alpha
  Copy number: High Copy
Gene/Insert
  Gene/Insert name: Barkor (alt name: Atg14, Atg14L)
  Species: H. sapiens (human)
  Insert size (bp): 1449
  Entrez Gene: ATG14 (a.k.a. ATG14L, BARKOR, KIAA0831)
  Tag / fusion protein: Myc (C terminal on insert); His (C terminal on insert)
  Cloning method: Restriction Enzyme; 5′ cloning site XbaI (unknown if destroyed); 3′ cloning site NotI (unknown if destroyed)
  Sequencing primers: 5′ CMV, T7; 3′ BGH-rev
Terms and licenses: Academic/Nonprofit Terms; Industry Terms: Not Available to Industry
How to cite: pcDNA3-Barkor (FL) was a gift from Qing Zhong (Addgene plasmid # 24394 ; http://n2t.net/addgene:24394 ; RRID:Addgene_24394)
